Addgene plasmid #202066: pJT365 AAV-Rapamycin Inducible-S3H
Purpose: Inducible AAV activator
Depositing lab: Michael Bassik & Lacra Bintu. Depositing organization: Stanford University. Publication: Development of compact transcriptional effectors using high-throughput measurements in diverse contexts. Tycko J, Van MV, Aradhana, DelRosso N, Ye H, Yao D, Valbuena R, Vaughan-Jackson A, Xu X, Ludwig C, Spees K, Liu K, Gu M, Khare V, Mukund AX, Suzuki PH, Arana S, Zhang C, Du PP, Ornstein TS, Hess GT, Kamber RA, Qi LS, Khalil AS, Bintu L, Bassik MC. Nat Biotechnol. 2024 Nov 1. doi: 10.1038/s41587-024-02442-6. PubMed 39487265.
Backbone
  Vector backbone: pJT360
  Vector type: Mammalian Expression, AAV ; AAV with reporter
Growth in bacteria
  Bacterial resistance: Ampicillin, 100 μg/mL
  Growth temperature: 37°C
  Growth strain: NEB Stable
  Copy number: High Copy
Gene/Insert
  Gene/Insert name: AAV-Rapamycin Inducible-S3H
  Species: H. sapiens (human)
  Mutation: ITR deletion
  Cloning method: Restriction Enzyme; 5′ cloning site Unknown (unknown if destroyed)
Terms and licenses: Academic/Nonprofit Terms; Industry Terms: Not Available to Industry
Depositor comments: ITR deletion may be problematic for AAV . Please visit https://www.biorxiv.org/content/10.1101/2023.05.12.540558v1 for bioRxiv preprint.
How to cite: pJT365 AAV-Rapamycin Inducible-S3H was a gift from Michael Bassik & Lacra Bintu (Addgene plasmid # 202066 ; http://n2t.net/addgene:202066 ; RRID:Addgene_202066)
