[The description below was written by a language model from this plasmid's Addgene catalogue record and pLannotate feature annotations shown in this document.]
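Description:
pJT365 AAV-Rapamycin Inducible-S3H is an AAV transfer plasmid for mammalian expression, built on the pJT360 backbone. It places a complete rapamycin-dependent transcriptional activation system and its fluorescent reporter on a single vector of about 6.2 kb. It is propagated in bacteria through a high-copy ColE1/pUC origin with ampicillin selection (AmpR), and it also carries an f1 origin. The cassette is flanked by AAV2 inverted terminal repeats. Only the downstream ITR is annotated as full-length. The upstream one appears as two short fragments, which matches the recorded "ITR deletion" that the depositor warns may be problematic for AAV production.

The payload follows the classic chemically induced dimerization design. One half consists of a c-Myc nuclear localization signal fused to the FRB rapamycin-binding domain, followed by an activation module that includes a p65/RelA fragment and the HSF1 C-terminal activation domain. This module is presumably the "S3H" effector of the name, although the record does not define that term. The other half joins the composite ZFHD1 DNA-binding domain to an FKBP12-type domain, which the annotation labels as DmrB (F36V). Rapamycin bridges FRB and FKBP and so recruits the activator to ZFHD1. Downstream, a minimal IL-2 promoter drives Citrine and is followed by a short synthetic poly(A) signal, so yellow fluorescence should report drug-induced activation.

The feature table does not annotate the promoter driving the two fusion proteins, the element linking their coding regions, or the ZFHD1 binding sites expected upstream of the minimal promoter. The stated purpose is an inducible AAV activator, and it comes from work on compact transcriptional effectors.
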