Features (pLannotate 1.2.2; 19 found; start..end, strand, type, name):
    635..1223    +  rep_origin     ori: high-copy-number ColE1/pMB1/pBR322/pUC origin of replication
   1296..1323    +  repeat_region  AAV2 ITR (fragment): inverted terminal repeat of adeno-associated virus serotype 2 inverted
   1352..1379    +  repeat_region  AAV2 ITR (fragment): inverted terminal repeat of adeno-associated virus serotype 2 inverted
   1563..1589    +  CDS            c-myc NLS: nuclear localization signal of human c-Myc proto-oncogene (Dang and Lee, 1988)
   1590..1850    +  CDS            FRB (fragment): FKBP-rapamycin binding domain of human FRAP
   1875..2417    +  CDS            Rela (fragment): TF65_MOUSE - Also known as Nfkb3. Experimental evidence at protein level: Swiss-Prot protein existence level 1. NF-kappa-B is a pleiotropic transcription factor present in almost all cell types and is the endpoint of a series of signal transduction events that are initiated by a vast array of stimuli related to many biological processes such as inflammation, immunity, differentiation, cell growth, tumorigenesis and apoptosis. NF-kappa-B is a homo- or heterodimeric complex formed by the Rel-like domain- containing proteins RELA/p65, RELB, NFKB1/p105, NFKB1/p50, REL and NFKB2/p52. The heterodime
   2442..2813    +  CDS            HSF1: C-terminal activation domain from the human heat shock transcription factor HSF1
   2910..3272    +  CDS            ZFHD1 (DNA binding domain): composite human DNA-binding domain composed of domains from the transcription factors Zif268 and Oct-1 (Pomerantz et al., 1995)
   3282..3599    +  CDS            DmrB: F36V mutant of FK506-binding protein FKBP12 binds synthetic ligands that do not bind wild-type FKBP
   3804..3917    +  promoter       IL-2 promoter: minimal promoter from the human interleukin-2 gene
   3927..4643    +  CDS            Citrine: Citrine is a basic (constitutively fluorescent) yellow fluorescent protein published in 2001, derived from Aequorea victoria. It has moderate acid sensitivity.
   4679..4698    +  polyA_signal   poly(A) signal (fragment): synthetic polyadenylation signal
   4716..4856    +  repeat_region  AAV2 ITR: inverted terminal repeat of adeno-associated virus serotype 2 inverted
   4861..4912    -  misc_feature   bom (fragment): basis of mobility region from pBR322
   4931..5386    +  rep_origin     f1 ori (sequence partly withheld): f1 bacteriophage origin of replication; arrow indicates direction of (+) strand synthesis
   5387..5436    -  misc_feature   bom (fragment): basis of mobility region from pBR322
   5532..5564    -  CDS            rop (fragment): Rop protein, which maintains plasmids at low copy number; rop
   5656..5760    +  promoter       AmpR promoter: bla
   5761..464     +  CDS            AmpR (across the origin): β-lactamase; bla; confers resistance to ampicillin, carbenicillin, and related antibiotics
>Addgene plasmid #202066 | pJT365 AAV-Rapamycin Inducible-S3H | addgene full sequence | sequence record 418116 | Addgene NGS Result
CCAACTTACTTCTGACAACGATCGGAGGACCGAAGGAGCTAACCGCTTTTTTGCACAACATGGGGGATCA
TGTAACTCGCCTTGATCGTTGGGAACCGGAGCTGAATGAAGCCATACCAAACGACGAGCGTGACACCACG
ATGCCTGTAGCAATGGCAACAACGTTGCGCAAACTATTAACTGGCGAACTACTTACTCTAGCTTCCCGGC
AACAATTAATAGACTGGATGGAGGCGGATAAAGTTGCAGGACCACTTCTGCGCTCGGCCCTTCCGGCTGG
CTGGTTTATTGCTGATAAATCTGGAGCCGGTGAGCGTGGGTCTCGCGGTATCATTGCAGCACTGGGGCCA
GATGGTAAGCCCTCCCGTATCGTAGTTATCTACACGACGGGGAGTCAGGCAACTATGGATGAACGAAATA
GACAGATCGCTGAGATAGGTGCCTCACTGATTAAGCATTGGTAACTGTCAGACCAAGTTTACTCATATAT
ACTTTAGATTGATTTAAAACTTCATTTTTAATTTAAAAGGATCTAGGTGAAGATCCTTTTTGATAATCTC
ATGACCAAAATCCCTTAACGTGAGTTTTCGTTCCACTGAGCGTCAGACCCCGTAGAAAAGATCAAAGGAT
CTTCTTGAGATCCTTTTTTTCTGCGCGTAATCTGCTGCTTGCAAACAAAAAAACCACCGCTACCAGCGGT
GGTTTGTTTGCCGGATCAAGAGCTACCAACTCTTTTTCCGAAGGTAACTGGCTTCAGCAGAGCGCAGATA
CCAAATACTGTTCTTCTAGTGTAGCCGTAGTTAGGCCACCACTTCAAGAACTCTGTAGCACCGCCTACAT
ACCTCGCTCTGCTAATCCTGTTACCAGTGGCTGCTGCCAGTGGCGATAAGTCGTGTCTTACCGGGTTGGA
CTCAAGACGATAGTTACCGGATAAGGCGCAGCGGTCGGGCTGAACGGGGGGTTCGTGCACACAGCCCAGC
TTGGAGCGAACGACCTACACCGAACTGAGATACCTACAGCGTGAGCTATGAGAAAGCGCCACGCTTCCCG
AAGGGAGAAAGGCGGACAGGTATCCGGTAAGCGGCAGGGTCGGAACAGGAGAGCGCACGAGGGAGCTTCC
AGGGGGAAACGCCTGGTATCTTTATAGTCCTGTCGGGTTTCGCCACCTCTGACTTGAGCGTCGATTTTTG
TGATGCTCGTCAGGGGGGCGGAGCCTATGGAAAAACGCCAGCAACGCGGCCTTTTTACGGTTCCTGGCCT
TTTGCTGGCCTTTTGCTCACATGTCCTGCAGGCAGCTGCGCGCTCGCTCGCTCACTGAGGCCGCCCGGGC
GTCGGGCGACCTTTGGTCGCCCGGCCTCAGTGAGCGAGCGAGCGCGCAGAGAGGGAGTGGCCAACTCCAT
CACTAGGGGTTCCTGCGGCCGCACGCGTTAATGATGGGCGCTACAGTAATGATGGGCGGAATTCCTCGAG
GTACTTATATAAGGGGGTGGGGGCGCGTTCGTCCTCAGTCGCGATCGAACACTCGAGCCGAGCAGACGTG
CCTAACCGGTGCCGCCACCATGCCTGCTGCCAAGAGGGTCAAGTTGGACTGGCATGAAGGCCTGGAAGAG
GCATCTCGTTTGTACTTTGGGGAAAGGAACGTGAAAGGCATGTTTGAGGTGCTGGAGCCCTTGCATGCTA
TGATGGAACGGGGCCCCCAGACTCTGAAGGAAACATCTTTTAATCAGGCCTATGGTCGTGATTTAATGGA
GGCCCAAGAGTGGTGCAGGAAGTACATGAAATCAGGGAATGTCAAGGACCTCACCCAAGCCTGGGACCTC
TATTATCATGTGTTCCGACGAATCTCAAAGCAGTCTGGATCCGGATCAGGCTCCCCTTCAGGGCAGATCA
GCAACCAGGCCCTGGCTCTGGCCCCTAGCTCCGCTCCAGTGCTGGCCCAGACTATGGTGCCCTCTAGTGC
TATGGTGCCTCTGGCCCAGCCACCTGCTCCAGCCCCTGTGCTGACCCCAGGACCACCCCAGTCACTGAGC
GCTCCAGTGCCCAAGTCTACACAGGCCGGCGAGGGGACTCTGAGTGAAGCTCTGCTGCACCTGCAGTTCG
ACGCTGATGAGGACCTGGGAGCTCTGCTGGGGAACAGCACCGATCCCGGAGTGTTCACAGATCTGGCCTC
CGTGGACAACTCTGAGTTTCAGCAGCTGCTGAATCAGGGCGTGTCCATGTCTCATAGTACAGCCGAACCA
ATGCTGATGGAGTACCCCGAAGCCATTACCCGGCTGGTGACCGGCAGCCAGCGGCCCCCCGACCCCGCTC
CAACTCCCCTGGGAACCAGCGGCCTGCCTAATGGGCTGTCCGGAGATGAAGACTTCTCAAGCATCGCTGA
TATGGACTTTAGTGCCCTGCTGTCACAGATTTCCTCTAGTGGGCAGGGAGGAGGTGGAAGCGGCTTCAGC
GTGGACACCAGTGCCCTGCTGGACCTGTTCAGCCCCTCGGTGACCGTGCCCGACATGAGCCTGCCTGACC
TTGACAGCAGCCTGGCCAGTATCCAAGAGCTCCTGTCTCCCCAGGAGCCCCCCAGGCCTCCCGAGGCAGA
GAACAGCAGCCCGGATTCAGGGAAGCAGCTGGTGCACTACACAGCGCAGCCGCTGTTCCTGCTGGACCCC
GGCTCCGTGGACACCGGGAGCAACGACCTGCCGGTGCTGTTTGAGCTGGGAGAGGGCTCCTACTTCTCCG
AAGGGGACGGCTTCGCCGAGGACCCCACCATCTCCCTGCTGACAGGCTCGGAGCCTCCCAAAGCCAAGGA
CCCCACTGTCTCCGGATCTGGAGAGGGAAGGGGAAGCCTCCTAACTTGCGGAGATGTCGAGGAGAATCCT
GGCCCACCTGCCGCTAAGCGTGTCAAGTTGGACTCTAGAGAACGCCCGTATGCTTGCCCTGTCGAGTCCT
GCGATCGCCGCTTTTCTCGCTCGGATGAGCTTACCCGCCATATCCGCATCCACACAGGCCAGAAGCCCTT
CCAGTGTCGAATCTGCATGCGTAACTTCAGTCGTAGTGACCACCTTACCACCCACATCCGCACCCACACA
GGCGGCGGCCGCAGGAGGAAGAAACGCACCAGCATAGAGACTAACATCCGTGTGGCCTTAGAGAAGAGTT
TCTTGGAGAATCAAAAGCCTACCTCGGAAGAGATCACTATGATTGCTGATCAGCTCAATATGGAAAAAGA
GGTGATTCGTGTTTGGTTCTGTAACCGCCGCCAGAAAGAAAAAAGAATCAACAAGGGCGGCGTGCAGGTG
GAGACTATCTCCCCAGGCGACGGGCGCACCTTCCCCAAGCGCGGCCAGACCTGCGTGGTGCACTACACCG
GGATGCTTGAAGATGGAAAGAAATTTGATTCCTCCCGGGACAGAAACAAGCCCTTTAAGTTTATGCTAGG
CAAGCAGGAGGTGATCCGAGGCTGGGAAGAAGGGGTTGCCCAGATGAGTGTGGGTCAGAGAGCCAAACTG
ACTATATCTCCAGATTATGCCTATGGTGCCACTGGGCACCCAGGCATCATCCCACCACATGCCACTCTCG
TCTTTGATGTGGAGCTTCTAAAACTGGAATAACATATGAAATAAAATACGAAATGCGTACGTAATGATGG
GCGCTAAATTAATGATGGGCGGAGTTGTAATGATGGGCGCTCGTTTAATGATGGGCGTCTAGCTAATGAT
GGGCGGGCGATTAATGATGGGCGAAGGACTAATGATGGGCGCAGCGGTAATGATGGGCGATCAGCTAATG
ATGGGCGACGCGAATTAATTCAACATTTTGACACCCCCATAATATTTTTCCAGAATTAACAGTATAAATT
GCATCTCTTGTTCAAGAGTTCCCTATCACTCTCTTTAATCACTACTCACAGTAACCTCAACTCCTGCGCC
GCCACCATGGTGAGCAAGGGCGAGGAGCTGTTCACCGGGGTGGTGCCCATCCTGGTCGAGCTGGACGGCG
ACGTAAACGGCCACAAGTTCAGCGTGTCCGGCGAGGGCGAGGGCGATGCCACCTACGGCAAGCTGACCCT
GAAGTTCATCTGCACCACCGGCAAGCTGCCCGTGCCCTGGCCCACCCTCGTGACCACCTTCGGCTACGGC
CTGATGTGCTTCGCCCGCTACCCCGACCACATGAAGCAGCACGACTTCTTCAAGTCCGCCATGCCCGAAG
GCTACGTCCAGGAGCGCACCATCTTCTTCAAGGACGACGGCAACTACAAGACCCGCGCCGAGGTGAAGTT
CGAGGGCGACACCCTGGTGAACCGCATCGAGCTGAAGGGCATCGACTTCAAGGAGGACGGCAACATCCTG
GGGCACAAGCTGGAGTACAACTACAACAGCCACAACGTCTATATCATGGCCGACAAGCAGAAGAACGGCA
TCAAGGTGAACTTCAAGATCCGCCACAACATCGAGGACGGCAGCGTGCAGCTCGCCGACCACTACCAGCA
GAACACCCCCATCGGCGACGGCCCCGTGCTGCTGCCCGACAACCACTACCTGAGCTACCAGTCCGCCCTG
AGCAAAGACCCCAACGAGAAGCGCGATCACATGGTCCTGCTGGAGTTCGTGACCGCCGCCGGGATCACTC
TCGGCATGGACGAGCTGTACAAGTAAGCCTAATAAAGAGCTCAGATGCATGCATCAGAGTGTGTTGGTTT
TTTGTGTGTCGGACCGAGCGGCCGCAGGAACCCCTAGTGATGGAGTTGGCCACTCCCTCTCTGCGCGCTC
GCTCGCTCACTGAGGCCGGGCGACCAAAGGTCGCCCGACGCCCGGGCTTTGCCCGGGCGGCCTCAGTGAG
CGAGCGAGCGCGCAGCTGCCTGCAGGGGCGCCTGATGCGGTATTTTCTCCTTACGCATCTGTGCGGTATT
TCACACCGCATA
[95 nt withheld, positions 4913-5007]
T
[46 nt withheld, positions 5009-5054]
C
[141 nt withheld, positions 5056-5196]
CCTTTGACGTTGGAGTCCACGTTCTTT
[37 nt withheld, positions 5224-5260]
ACTCTATCTCGGGCTATTCTTTTGATTTATAAGGGATTTTGCCGATTTCGGTCTATTGGTTAAAAAATGA
GCTGATTTAACAAAAATTTAACGCGAATTTTAACAAAATATTAACGTTTACAATTTTATGGTGCACTCTC
AGTACAATCTGCTCTGATGCCGCATAGTTAAGCCAGCCCCGACACCCGCCAACACCCGCTGACGCGCCCT
GACGGGCTTGTCTGCTCCCGGCATCCGCTTACAGACAAGCTGTGACCGGGAGCTGCATGTGTCAGAGGTT
TTCACCGTCATCACCGAAACGCGCAAAGGGCCTCGTGATACGCCTATTTTTATAGGTTAATGTCATGATA
ATAATGGTTTCTTAGACGTCAGGTGGCACTTTTCGGGGAAATGTGCGCGGAACCCCTATTTGTTTATTTT
TCTAAATACATTCAAATATGTATCCGCTCATGAGACAATAACCCTGATAAATGCTTCAATAATATTGAAA
AAGGAAGAGTATGAGTATTCAACATTTCCGTGTCGCCCTTATTCCCTTTTTTGCGGCATTTTGCCTTCCT
GTTTTTGCTCACCCAGAAACGCTGGTGAAAGTAAAAGATGCTGAAGATCAGTTGGGTGCACGAGTGGGTT
ACATCGAACTGGATCTCAACAGCGGTAAGATCCTTGAGAGTTTTCGCCCCGAAGAACGTTTTCCAATGAT
GAGCACTTTTAAAGTTCTGCTATGTGGCGCGGTATTATCCCGTATTGACGCCGGGCAAGAGCAACTCGGT
CGCCGCATACACTATTCTCAGAATGACTTGGTTGAGTACTCACCAGTCACAGAAAAGCATCTTACGGATG
GCATGACAGTAAGAGAATTATGCAGTGCTGCCATAACCATGAGTGATAACACTGCGG
